>Addgene plasmid #118676 | pDEST 566-PHL2 | addgene full sequence | sequence record 229856 | Addgene NGS Result
TTAATACGACTCACTATAGGGGAATTGTGAGCGGATAACAATTCCCCTCTAGAAATAATTTTGTTTAACT
TTAAGAAGGAGATATACATATGAGATCCCATCACCATCACCATCACGGCAAAATCGAAGAAGGTAAACTG
GTAATCTGGATTAACGGCGATAAAGGCTATAACGGTCTCGCTGAAGTCGGTAAGAAATTCGAGAAAGATA
CCGGAATTAAAGTCACCGTTGAGCATCCGGATAAACTGGAAGAGAAATTCCCACAGGTTGCGGCAACTGG
CGATGGCCCTGACATTATCTTCTGGGCACACGACCGCTTTGGTGGCTACGCTCAATCTGGCCTGTTGGCT
GAAATCACCCCGGACAAAGCGTTCCAGGACAAGCTGTATCCGTTTACCTGGGATGCCGTACGTTACAACG
GCAAGCTGATTGCTTACCCGATCGCTGTTGAAGCGTTATCGCTGATTTATAACAAAGATCTGCTGCCGAA
CCCGCCAAAAACCTGGGAAGAGATCCCGGCGCTGGATAAAGAACTGAAAGCGAAAGGTAAGAGCGCGCTG
ATGTTCAACCTGCAAGAACCGTACTTCACCTGGCCGCTGATTGCTGCTGACGGGGGTTATGCGTTCAAGT
ATGAAAACGGCAAGTACGACATTAAAGACGTGGGCGTGGATAACGCTGGCGCGAAAGCGGGTCTGACCTT
CCTGGTTGACCTGATTAAAAACAAACACATGAATGCAGACACCGATTACTCCATCGCAGAAGCTGCCTTT
AATAAAGGCGAAACAGCGATGACCATCAACGGCCCGTGGGCATGGTCCAACATCGACACCAGCAAAGTGA
ATTATGGTGTAACGGTACTGCCGACCTTCAAGGGTCAACCATCCAAACCGTTCGTTGGCGTGCTGAGCGC
AGGTATTAACGCCGCCAGTCCGAACAAAGAGCTGGCAAAAGAGTTCCTCGAAAACTATCTGCTGACTGAT
GAAGGTCTGGAAGCGGTTAATAAAGACAAACCGCTGGGTGCCGTAGCGCTGAAGTCTTACGAGGAAGAGT
TGGCGAAAGATCCACGTATTGCCGCCACCATGGAAAACGCCCAGAAAGGTGAAATCATGCCGAACATCCC
GCAGATGTCCGCTTTCTGGTATGCCGTGCGTACTGCGGTGATCAACGCCGCCAGCGGTCGTCAGACTGTC
GATGAAGCCCTGAAAGACGCGCAGACTAATTCGGGATCTGATATCACAAGTTTGTACAAAAAAGCAGGCT
CTATGTACTCAGCGATTCGCTCGCTTCCACTCGATGGTGGACACGTTGGTGGTGACTACCATGGACCTCT
TGACGGAACCAATCTTCCCGGTGACGCTTGTTTGGTTTTAACGACTGACCCTAAACCTCGTCTCCGGTGG
ACAACTGAGCTTCATGAGAGATTCGTTGACGCCGTTACTCAGCTCGGTGGTCCTGACAAAGCGACTCCCA
AAACTATTATGAGAACAATGGGAGTGAAGGGTCTCACTCTCTACCACCTCAAATCACATCTTCAGAAATT
CCGCCTAGGGAGGCAAGCTGGCAAAGAATCAACTGAGAACTCTAAAGATGCTTCTTGTGTAGGGGAGAGT
CAGGACACAGGTTCATCTTCGACATCATCAATGAGAATGGCGCAGCAGGAGCAGAACGAGGGTTACCAAG
TCACCGAAGCTCTACGTGCTCAGATGGAAGTCCAAAGAAGACTACACGATCAATTGGAGGTGCAACGGAG
GCTCCAGCTGAGGATAGAGGCACAAGGAAAATACCTGCAATCGATTCTTGAAAAAGCTTGCAAGGCCTTT
GACGAGCAAGCTGCTACTTTTGCTGGACTTGAGGCTGCTAGGGAAGAGCTATCAGAGCTAGCCATCAAAG
TCTCCAATAGCTCTCAAGGAACATCAGTCCCGTACTTCGATGCAACAAAGATGATGATGATGCCATCGTT
GTCAGAGCTTGCAGTAGCAATAGACAACAAAAACAACATCACAACCAACTGTTCAGTAGAAAGCTCTCTG
ACTTCCATCACACATGGGAGCTCTATATCTGCTGCATCAATGAAGAAGCGTCAACGTGGAGACAATTTGG
GCGTAGGGTATGAATCAGGCTGGATTATGCCTAGTAGCACCATTGGATAAAACCCAGCTTTCTTGTACAA
AGTGGTGATATCGCTAGCTAGATAGCTAGAAGCTTGCGGCCGCACAGCTGTATACACGTGCAAGCCAGCC
AGAACTCGCTCCTGAAGACCCAGAGGATCTCGAGCACCACCACCACCACCACTAATGTTAATTAAGTTGG
GCGTTCCTAGGCTGATAAAACAGAATTTGCCTGGCGGCAGTAGCGCGGTGGTCCCACCTGACCCCATGCC
GAACTCAGAAGTGAAACGCCGTAGCGCCGATGGTAGTGTGGGGTCTCCCCATGCGAGAGTAGGGAACTGC
CAGGCATCAAATAAAACGAAAGGCTCAGTCGAAAGACTGGGCCTTTCGTTTTATCTGTTGTTTGTCGGTG
AACGCTCTCCTGAGTAGGACAAATCCGCCGGGAGCGGATTTGAACGTTGCGAAGCAACGGCCCGGAGGGT
GGCGGGCAGGACGCCCGCCATAAACTGCCAGGCATCAAATTAAGCAGAAGGCCATCCTGACGGATGGCCT
TTTTGCGTTTCTACAAACTCTTTTGTTTATTTTTCTAAATACATTCAAATATGTATCCGCTGAGCAATAA
CTAGCATAACCCCTTGGGGCCTCTAAACGGGTCTTGAGGGGTTTTTTGCTGAAAGGAGGAACTATATCCG
GATTGGCGAATGGG
[124 nt withheld, positions 2815-2938]
C
[91 nt withheld, positions 2940-3030]
A
[49 nt withheld, positions 3032-3080]
CCTTTGACGTTGGAGTCCACGTTCTTT
[37 nt withheld, positions 3108-3144]
ACCCTATCTCGGTCTATTCTTTTGATTTATAAGGGATTTTGCCGATTTCGGCCTATTGGTTAAAAAATGA
GCTGATTTAACAAAAATTTAACGCGAATTTTAACAAAATATTAACGTTTACAATTTCTGGCGGCACGATG
GCATGAGATTATCAAAAAGGATCTTCACCTAGATCCTTTTAAATTAAAAATGAAGTTTTAAATCAATCTA
AAGTATATATGAGTAAACTTGGTCTGACAGTTACCAATGCTTAATCAGTGAGGCACCTATCTCAGCGATC
TGTCTATTTCGTTCATCCATAGTTGCCTGACTCCCCGTCGTGTAGATAACTACGATACGGGAGGGCTTAC
CATCTGGCCCCAGTGCTGCAATGATACCGCGAGACCCACGCTCACCGGCTCCAGATTTATCAGCAATAAA
CCAGCCAGCCGGAAGGGCCGAGCGCAGAAGTGGTCCTGCAACTTTATCCGCCTCCATCCAGTCTATTAAT
TGTTGCCGGGAAGCTAGAGTAAGTAGTTCGCCAGTTAATAGTTTGCGCAACGTTGTTGCCATTGCTACAG
GCATCGTGGTGTCACGCTCGTCGTTTGGTATGGCTTCATTCAGCTCCGGTTCCCAACGATCAAGGCGAGT
TACATGATCCCCCATGTTGTGCAAAAAAGCGGTTAGCTCCTTCGGTCCTCCGATCGTTGTCAGAAGTAAG
TTGGCCGCAGTGTTATCACTCATGGTTATGGCAGCACTGCATAATTCTCTTACTGTCATGCCATCCGTAA
GATGCTTTTCTGTGACTGGTGAGTACTCAACCAAGTCATTCTGAGAATAGTGTATGCGGCGACCGAGTTG
CTCTTGCCCGGCGTCAATACGGGATAATACCGCGCCACATAGCAGAACTTTAAAAGTGCTCATCATTGGA
AAACGTTCTTCGGGGCGAAAACTCTCAAGGATCTTACCGCTGTTGAGATCCAGTTCGATGTAACCCACTC
GTGCACCCAACTGATCTTCAGCATCTTTTACTTTCACCAGCGTTTCTGGGTGAGCAAAAACAGGAAGGCA
AAATGCCGCAAAAAAGGGAATAAGGGCGACACGGAAATGTTGAATACTCATACTCTTCCTTTTTCAATCA
TGATTGAAGCATTTATCAGGGTTATTGTCTCATGAGCGGATACATATTTGAATGTATTTAGAAAAATAAA
CAAATAGGTCATGACCAAAATCCCTTAACGTGAGTTTTCGTTCCACTGAGCGTCAGACCCCGTAGAAAAG
ATCAAAGGATCTTCTTGAGATCCTTTTTTTCTGCGCGTAATCTGCTGCTTGCAAACAAAAAAACCACCGC
TACCAGCGGTGGTTTGTTTGCCGGATCAAGAGCTACCAACTCTTTTTCCGAAGGTAACTGGCTTCAGCAG
AGCGCAGATACCAAATACTGTCCTTCTAGTGTAGCCGTAGTTAGGCCACCACTTCAAGAACTCTGTAGCA
CCGCCTACATACCTCGCTCTGCTAATCCTGTTACCAGTGGCTGCTGCCAGTGGCGATAAGTCGTGTCTTA
CCGGGTTGGACTCAAGACGATAGTTACCGGATAAGGCGCAGCGGTCGGGCTGAACGGGGGGTTCGTGCAC
ACAGCCCAGCTTGGAGCGAACGACCTACACCGAACTGAGATACCTACAGCGTGAGCTATGAGAAAGCGCC
ACGCTTCCCGAAGGGAGAAAGGCGGACAGGTATCCGGTAAGCGGCAGGGTCGGAACAGGAGAGCGCACGA
GGGAGCTTCCAGGGGGAAACGCCTGGTATCTTTATAGTCCTGTCGGGTTTCGCCACCTCTGACTTGAGCG
TCGATTTTTGTGATGCTCGTCAGGGGGGCGGAGCCTATGGAAAAACGCCAGCAACGCGGCCTTTTTACGG
TTCCTGGCCTTTTGCTGGCCTTTTGCTCACATGTTCTTTCCTGCGTTATCCCCTGATTCTGTGGATAACC
GTATTACCGCCTTTGAGTGAGCTGATACCGCTCGCCGCAGCCGAACGACCGAGCGCAGCGAGTCAGTGAG
CGAGGAAGCGGAAGAGCGCCTGATGCGGTATTTTCTCCTTACGCATCTGTGCGGTATTTCACACCGCAAT
GGTGCACTCTCAGTACAATCTGCTCTGATGCCGCATAGTTAAGCCAGTATACACTCCGCTATCGCTACGT
GACTGGGTCATGGCTGCGCCCCGACACCCGCCAACACCCGCTGACGCGCCCTGACGGGCTTGTCTGCTCC
CGGCATCCGCTTACAGACAAGCTGTGACCGTCTCCGGGAGCTGCATGTGTCAGAGGTTTTCACCGTCATC
ACCGAAACGCGCGAGGCAGCTGCGGTAAAGCTCATCAGCGTGGTCGTGAAGCGATTCACAGATGTCTGCC
TGTTCATCCGCGTCCAGCTCGTTGAGTTTCTCCAGAAGCGTTAATGTCTGGCTTCTGATAAAGCGGGCCA
TGTTAAGGGCGGTTTTTTCCTGTTTGGTCACTGATGCCTCCGTGTAAGGGGGATTTCTGTTCATGGGGGT
AATGATACCGATGAAACGAGAGAGGATGCTCACGATACGGGTTACTGATGATGAACATGCCCGGTTACTG
GAACGTTGTGAGGGTAAACAACTGGCGGTATGGATGCGGCGGGACCAGAGAAAAATCACTCAGGGTCAAT
GCCAGCGCTTCGTTAATACAGATGTAGGTGTTCCACAGGGTAGCCAGCAGCATCCTGCGATGCAGATCCG
GAACATAATGGTGCAGGGCGCTGACTTCCGCGTTTCCAGACTTTACGAAACACGGAAACCGAAGACCATT
CATGTTGTTGCTCAGGTCGCAGACGTTTTGCAGCAGCAGTCGCTTCACGTTCGCTCGCGTATCGGTGATT
CATTCTGCTAACCAGTAAGGCAACCCCGCCAGCCTAGCCGGGTCCTCAACGACAGGAGCACGATCATGCT
AGTCATGCCCCGCGCCCACCGGAAGGAGCTGACTGGGTTGAAGGCTCTCAAGGGCATCGGTCGAGATCCC
GGTGCCTAATGAGTGAGCTAACTTACATTAATTGCGTTGCGCTCACTGCCCGCTTTCCAGTCGGGAAACC
TGTCGTGCCAGCTGCATTAATGAATCGGCCAACGCGCGGGGAGAGGCGGTTTGCGTATTGGGCGCCAGGG
TGGTTTTTCTTTTCACCAGTGAGACGGGCAACAGCTGATTGCCCTTCACCGCCTGGCCCTGAGAGAGTTG
CAGCAAGCGGTCCACGCTGGTTTGCCCCAGCAGGCGAAAATCCTGTTTGATGGTGGTTAACGGCGGGATA
TAACATGAGCTGTCTTCGGTATCGTCGTATCCCACTACCGAGATGTCCGCACCAACGCGCAGCCCGGACT
CGGTAATGGCGCGCATTGCGCCCAGCGCCATCTGATCGTTGGCAACCAGCATCGCAGTGGGAACGATGCC
CTCATTCAGCATTTGCATGGTTTGTTGAAAACCGGACATGGCACTCCAGTCGCCTTCCCGTTCCGCTATC
GGCTGAATTTGATTGCGAGTGAGATATTTATGCCAGCCAGCCAGACGCAGACGCGCCGAGACAGAACTTA
ATGGGCCCGCTAACAGCGCGATTTGCTGGTGACCCAATGCGACCAGATGCTCCACGCCCAGTCGCGTACC
GTCTTCATGGGAGAAAATAATACTGTTGATGGGTGTCTGGTCAGAGACATCAAGAAATAACGCCGGAACA
TTAGTGCAGGCAGCTTCCACAGCAATGGCATCCTGGTCATCCAGCGGATAGTTAATGATCAGCCCACTGA
CGCGTTGCGCGAGAAGATTGTGCACCGCCGCTTTACAGGCTTCGACGCCGCTTCGTTCTACCATCGACAC
CACCACGCTGGCACCCAGTTGATCGGCGCGAGATTTAATCGCCGCGACAATTTGCGACGGCGCGTGCAGG
GCCAGACTGGAGGTGGCAACGCCAATCAGCAACGACTGTTTGCCCGCCAGTTGTTGTGCCACGCGGTTGG
GAATGTAATTCAGCTCCGCCATCGCCGCTTCCACTTTTTCCCGCGTTTTCGCAGAAACGTGGCTGGCCTG
GTTCACCACGCGGGAAACGGTCTGATAAGAGACACCGGCATACTCTGCGACATCGTATAACGTTACTGGT
TTCACATTCACCACCCTGAATTGACTCTCTTCCGGGCGCTATCATGCCATACCGCGAAAGGTTTTGCGCC
ATTCGATGGTGTCCGGGATCTCGACGCTCTCCCTTATGCGACTCCTGCATTAGGAAGCAGCCCAGTAGTA
GGTTGAGGCCGTTGAGCACCGCCGCCGCAAGGAATGGTGCATGCAAGGAGATGGCGCCCAACAGTCCCCC
GGCCACGGGGCCTGCCACCATACCCACGCCGAAACAAGCGCTCATGAGCCCGAAGTGGCGAGCCCGATCT
TCCCCATCGGTGATGTCGGCGATATAGGCGCCAGCAACCGCACCTGTGGCGCCGGTGATGCCGGCCACGA
TGCGTCCGGCGTAGAGGATCGAGATCGATCTCGATCCCGCGAAA
Features (pLannotate 1.2.2; 26 found; start..end, strand, type, name):
      2..20      +  promoter       T7 promoter: promoter for bacteriophage T7 RNA polymerase
     21..45      +  protein_bind   lac operator: The lac repressor binds to the lac operator to inhibit transcription in E. coli. This inhibition can be relieved by adding lactose or isopropyl-β-D-thiogalactopyranoside (IPTG). lac repressor encoded by lacI
     60..82      +  RBS            RBS: efficient ribosome binding site from bacteriophage T7 gene 10 (Olins and Rangwala, 1989)
     99..116     +  CDS            7xHis (fragment): 6xHis affinity tag
    120..1217    +  CDS            MBP: maltose binding protein from E. coli; malE (mutated); This version of the gene does not encode a signal sequence, so MBP will remain in the cytosol.
   1236..1260    +  protein_bind   attB1: mutant version of attB; recombination site for the Gateway® BP reaction BP Clonase™
   1263..2147    +  CDS            PHL2: PHL2_ARATH - Experimental evidence at protein level: Swiss-Prot protein existence level 1. Transcriptional activator (PubMed:26586833). Acts redundantly with PHR1 as a key component of the central regulatory system controlling transcriptional responses to Pi starvation (PubMed:26586833). Binds in a sequence-specific manner to phosphate starvation-regulated promoters (PubMed:26586833). From Arabidopsis thaliana (Mouse-ear cress).
   2152..2176    -  protein_bind   attB2: mutant version of attB; recombination site for the Gateway® BP reaction BP Clonase™
   2275..2292    +  CDS            9xHis (fragment): 9xHis affinity tag
   2339..2454    +  ncRNA          5S rRNA: Accession: RF00001 - 5S ribosomal RNA
   2458..2544    +  terminator     rrnB T1 terminator: Escherichia coli rrnB; transcription terminator T1 from the E. coli rrnB gene
   2636..2663    +  terminator     rrnB T2 terminator: transcription terminator T2 from the E. coli rrnB gene
   2682..2721    +  promoter       AmpR promoter (fragment): bla
   2731..2778    +  terminator     T7 terminator: transcription terminator for bacteriophage T7 RNA polymerase
   2815..3270    +  rep_origin     f1 ori (sequence partly withheld): f1 bacteriophage origin of replication; arrow indicates direction of (+) strand synthesis
   3385..4245    -  CDS            AmpR: β-lactamase; bla; confers resistance to ampicillin, carbenicillin, and related antibiotics
   4246..4338    -  promoter       AmpR promoter: bla
   4419..5007    +  rep_origin     ori: high-copy-number ColE1/pMB1/pBR322/pUC origin of replication
   5193..5332    -  misc_feature   bom: basis of mobility region from pBR322
   5434..5625    -  CDS            rop: Rop protein, which maintains plasmids at low copy number; rop
   5642..6022    +  CDS            YPB1_ECOLX: Protein predicted: Swiss-Prot protein existence level 4. From Escherichia coli.
   6084..6148    -  CDS            TcR (fragment): tetracycline efflux protein; tet; confers resistance to tetracycline
   6163..6184    -  protein_bind   CAP binding site: CAP binding activates transcription in the presence of cAMP. E. coli catabolite activator protein
   6197..7279    -  CDS            lacI: lac repressor; lacI; The lac repressor binds to the lac operator to inhibit transcription in E. coli. This inhibition can be relieved by adding lactose or isopropyl-β-D-thiogalactopyranoside (IPTG).
   7280..7357    -  promoter       lacI promoter: lacI
   7365..7644    -  CDS            TcR (fragment): tetracycline efflux protein; tet; confers resistance to tetracycline
