[The description below was written by a language model from this plasmid's Addgene catalogue record and pLannotate feature annotations shown in this document.]
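Description:
pDEST 566-PHL2 is a bacterial expression plasmid made by Gateway recombination of the Arabidopsis thaliana PHL2 coding sequence (AT3G24120) into the pDEST 566 destination backbone. The sequenced construct is about 7.7 kb. It replicates from a pBR322-type ColE1 origin accompanied by the bom region and the rop gene, which keeps copy number low, in agreement with the catalogue entry. Selection is by ampicillin through the β-lactamase gene. An f1 origin is also present, and short tetracycline-resistance fragments are non-functional remnants of the parental backbone.

Expression is driven by a T7 promoter with an adjacent lac operator and the phage T7 gene 10 ribosome binding site. The plasmid also carries lacI, so transcription is repressed until induced with IPTG, and expression requires a host that supplies T7 RNA polymerase. The open reading frame begins with a His6 tag followed by a signal-sequence-free maltose binding protein, which stays in the cytosol. It then continues through the attB1 site into PHL2, with attB2 marking the downstream junction. The catalogue lists the insert as 897 bp, while the annotated PHL2 match spans a slightly shorter 885 bp between the att sites. A second short His-tag-like fragment is annotated downstream of attB2, but the record gives no indication that it is part of the translated product. The rrnB T1 and T2 terminators and a T7 terminator follow the cassette.

PHL2 is annotated as a transcriptional activator that acts redundantly with PHR1 in phosphate-starvation responses. The His6-MBP fusion is suited to soluble production and affinity purification of recombinant protein in E. coli. The plasmid was deposited with genomic and phenomic studies of RING-type ubiquitin E3 ligases in Arabidopsis, but the record does not state the specific assay for which it was used.
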