Addgene plasmid #118676: pDEST 566-PHL2
Depositing lab: Kristiina Himanen. Publication: Genomic and Phenomic Screens for Flower Related RING Type Ubiquitin E3 Ligases in Arabidopsis. Pavicic M, Mouhu K, Wang F, Bilicka M, Chovancek E, Himanen K. Front Plant Sci. 2017 Mar 28;8:416. doi: 10.3389/fpls.2017.00416. eCollection 2017. PubMed 28400782.
Backbone
  Vector backbone: pDEST 566
  Vector type: Bacterial Expression
Growth in bacteria
  Bacterial resistance: Ampicillin, 100 μg/mL
  Growth temperature: 37°C
  Growth strain: DH5alpha
  Copy number: Low Copy
Gene/Insert
  Gene/Insert name: PHL2
  Species: A. thaliana (mustard weed)
  Insert size (bp): 897
  Entrez Gene: AT3G24120 (a.k.a. AT3G24120)
  Promoter: T7
  Tag / fusion protein: His6-MBP (N terminal on insert)
  Cloning method: Gateway Cloning
Terms and licenses: Academic/Nonprofit Terms; Industry Terms: Not Available to Industry
Depositor comments: Our work is based on genomic approaches in Arabidopsis thaliana and groups of genes are presented in all of the following publications: Pavicic Mirko (2019). Multifaceted roles of RING-type ubiquitin E3 ligases: reverse phenomic approaches. http://urn.fi/URN:ISBN:978-951-51-5483-5 Pavicic M., Mouhu K., Wang F., Bilicka M., Chovancek E., & Himanen K. (2017). Genomic and phenomic screens for flower related RING type ubiquitin E3 ligases in Arabidopsis. Frontiers in Plant Science. doi.org/10.3389/fpls.2017.00416 Pavicic M., Wang F., Mouhu K., Himanen K. (2019). High throughput in vitro seed germination screen identified new ABA responsive RING-type ubiquitin E3 ligases in Arabidopsis thaliana. Plant Cell Tissue and Organ Culture. https://link.springer.com/article/10.1007/s11240-019-01700-9
How to cite: pDEST 566-PHL2 was a gift from Kristiina Himanen (Addgene plasmid # 118676 ; http://n2t.net/addgene:118676 ; RRID:Addgene_118676)
